>Addgene plasmid #160848 | PXWS80LBS40Pecf11 | addgene full sequence | sequence record 317152 | Addgene NGS Result
GGCTTCCTCGCTCACTGACTCGCTGCGCTCGGTCGTTCGGCTGCGGCGAGCGGTATCAGCTCACTCAAAG
GCGGTAATCTCGAGTCCCGTCAAGTCAGCGTAATGCTCTGCCAGTGTTACAACCAATTAACCAATTCTGA
TTAGAAAAACTCATCGAGCATCAAATGAAACTGCAATTTATTCATATCAGGATTATCGATACCATATTTT
TGAAAAAGCCGTTTCTGTAATGAAGGAGAAAACTCACCGAGGCAGTTCCATAGGATGGCAAGATCCTGGT
ATCGGTCTGCGATTCCGACTCGTCCAACATCAATACAACCTATTAATTTCCCCTCGTCAAAAATAAGGTT
ATCAAGTGAGAAATCACCATGAGTGACGACTGAATCCGGTGAGAATGGCAAAAGCTTATGCATTTCTTTC
CAGACTTGTTCAACAGGCCAGCCATTACGCTCGTCATCAAAATCACTCGCATCAACCAAACCGTTATTCA
TTCGTGATTGCGCCTGAGCGAGACGAAATACGCGATCGCTGTTAAAAGGACAATTACAAACAGGAATCGA
ATGCAACCGGCGCAGGAACACTGCCAGCGCATCAACAATATTTTCACCTGAATCAGGATATTCTTCTAAT
ACCTGGAATGCTGTTTTCCCGGGGATCGCAGTGGTGAGTAACCATGCATCATCAGGAGTACGGATAAAAT
GCTTGATGGTCGGAAGAGGCATAAATTCCGTCAGCCAGTTTAGTCTGACCATCTCATCTGTAACATCATT
GGCAACGCTACCTTTGCCATGTTTCAGAAACAACTCTGGCGCATCGGGCTTCCCATACAATCGATAGATT
GTCGCACCTGATTGCCCGACATTATCGCGAGCCCATTTATACCCATATAAATCAGCATCCATGTTGGAAT
TTAATCGCGGCCTGGAGCAAGACGTTTCCCGTTGAATATGGCTCATAACACCCCTTGTATTACTGTTTAT
GTAAGCAGACAGTTTTATTGTTCATGATGATATATTTTTATCTTGTGCAATGTAACATCAGAGATTTTGA
GACACAACGTGGCTTTGTTGAATAAATCGAACTTTTGCTGAGTTGAAGGATCAGATCACGCATCTTCCCG
ACAACGCAGACCGTTCCGTGGCAAAGCAAAAGTTCAAAATCACCAACTGGTCCACCTACAACAAAGCTCT
CATCAACCGTGGCTCCCTCACTTTCTGGCTGGATGATGGGGCGATTCAGGCCTGGTATGAGTCAGCAACA
CCTTCTTCACGAGGCAGACCTCAGCGCTAGCGGAGTGTATACTGGCTTACTATGTTGGCACTGATGAGGG
TGTCAGTGAAGTGCTTCATGTGGCAGGAGAAAAAAGGCTGCACCGGTGCGTCAGCAGAATATGTGATACA
GGATATATTCCGCTTCCTCGCTCACTGACTCGCTACGCTCGGTCGTTCGACTGCGGCGAGCGGAAATGGC
TTACGAACGGGGCGGAGATTTCCTGGAAGATGCCAGGAAGATACTTAACAGGGAAGTGAGAGGGCCGCGG
CAAAGCCGTTTTTCCATAGGCTCCGCCCCCTGACAAGCATCACGAAATCTGACGCTCAAATCAGTGGTGG
CGAAACCCGACAGGACTATAAAGATACCAGGCGTTTCCCCCTGGCGGCTCCCTCGTGCGCTCTCCTGTTC
CTGCCTTTCGGTTTACCGGTGTCATTCCGCTGTTATGGCCGCGTTTGTCTCATTCCACGCCTGACACTCA
GTTCCGGGTAGGCAGTTCGCTCCAAGCTGGACTGTATGCACGAACCCCCCGTTCAGTCCGACCGCTGCGC
CTTATCCGGTAACTATCGTCTTGAGTCCAACCCGGAAAGACATGCAAAAGCACCACTGGCAGCAGCCACT
GGTAATTGATTTAGAGGAGTTAGTCTTGAAGTCATGCGCCGGTTAAGGCTAAACTGAAAGGACAAGTTTT
GGTGACTGCGCTCCTCCAAGCCAGTTACCTCGGTTCAAAGAGTTGGTAGCTCAGAGAACCTTCAAAAAAC
CGCCCTGCAAGGCGGTTTTTTCGTTTTCAGAGCAAGAGATTACGCGCAGACCAAAACGATCTCAAGAAGA
TCATCTTATTAAGGGGTCTGACGCTCAGTGGAACGAAAACTCACGTTAAGGGATTTTGGTCATGAGATTA
TCAAAAAGGATCTTCACCTAGATCCTTTTAAATTAAAAATGAAGTTTTAAATCAATCTAAAGTATATATG
AGTAAACTTGGTCTGACAGTTACCAATGCTTAATCAGTGAGGCACCTATCTCAGCGATCTGTCTATTTCG
TTCATCCATAGTTGCCTGACTCCCCGTCGTGTAGATAACTACGATACGGGAGGGCTTACCATCTGGCCCC
AGTGCTGCAATGATACCGCGAGACCCACGCTCACCGGCTCCAGATTTATCAGCAATAAACCAGCCAGCCG
GAAGGGCCGAGCGCAGAAGTGGTCCTGCAACTTTATCCGCCTCCATCCAGTCTATTCCATGGTGCCACCT
GACGTCTAAGAAACCATTATTATCATGACATTAACCTATAAAAATAGGCGTATCACGAGGCAGAATTTCA
GATAAAAAAAATCCTTAGCTTTCGCTAAGGATGATTTCTGGAATTCGCGGCCGCTTCTAGAGGCTCATAC
TGCGTAAGAGTCTTTAACATAAGCACCTGTAGGATCGTACAGGTTTACGCTAGGCTCCTTTGTCAAAAGT
GATCGCTAACATAAGCACCTGTAGGATCGTACAGGTTTACGCCTTCACGGGATAATGTGTTCTACAACAT
AAGCACCTGTAGGATCGTACAGGTTTACGCGCTTAAGTCAATCCAATGCGTTCAGGTGCAACATAAGCAC
CTGTAGGATCGTACAGGTTTACGCAACTCCGTCATCGTGGATGTCAATATTGGCAACATAAGCACCTGTA
GGATCGTACAGGTTTACGCTTGATTTCACCGCTGGCGTCAATGAGTGCTCATACTGCGTAAGAGTCTTTA
ACATAAGCACCTGTAGGATCGTACAGGTTTACGCTAGGCTCCTTTGTCAAAAGTGATCGCTAACATAAGC
ACCTGTAGGATCGTACAGGTTTACGCCTTCACGGGATAATGTGTTCTACAACATAAGCACCTGTAGGATC
GTACAGGTTTACGCGCTTAAGTCAATCCAATGCGTTCAGGTGCAACATAAGCACCTGTAGGATCGTACAG
GTTTACGCAACTCCGTCATCGTGGATGTCAATATTGGCAACATAAGCACCTGTAGGATCGTACAGGTTTA
CGCTTGATTTCACCGCTGGCGTCAATTTCCGCTCATACTGCGTAAGAGTCTTTAACATAAGCACCTGTAG
GATCGTACAGGTTTACGCTAGGCTCCTTTGTCAAAAGTGATCGCTAACATAAGCACCTGTAGGATCGTAC
AGGTTTACGCCTTCACGGGATAATGTGTTCTACAACATAAGCACCTGTAGGATCGTACAGGTTTACGCGC
TTAAGTCAATCCAATGCGTTCAGGTGCAACATAAGCACCTGTAGGATCGTACAGGTTTACGCAACTCCGT
CATCGTGGATGTCAATATTGGCAACATAAGCACCTGTAGGATCGTACAGGTTTACGCTTGATTTCACCGC
TGGCGTCAATGACTGCTCATACTGCGTAAGAGTCTTTAACATAAGCACCTGTAGGATCGTACAGGTTTAC
GCTAGGCTCCTTTGTCAAAAGTGATCGCTAACATAAGCACCTGTAGGATCGTACAGGTTTACGCCTTCAC
GGGATAATGTGTTCTACAACATAAGCACCTGTAGGATCGTACAGGTTTACGCGCTTAAGTCAATCCAATG
CGTTCAGGTGCAACATAAGCACCTGTAGGATCGTACAGGTTTACGCAACTCCGTCATCGTGGATGTCAAT
ATTGGCAACATAAGCACCTGTAGGATCGTACAGGTTTACGCTTGATTTCACCGCTGGCGTCAATTACTAG
AGGCTCATACTGCGTAAGAGTCTTTAACATAAGCACCTGTAGGATCGTACAGGTTTACGCTAGGCTCCTT
TGTCAAAAGTGATCGCTAACATAAGCACCTGTAGGATCGTACAGGTTTACGCCTTCACGGGATAATGTGT
TCTACAACATAAGCACCTGTAGGATCGTACAGGTTTACGCGCTTAAGTCAATCCAATGCGTTCAGGTGCA
ACATAAGCACCTGTAGGATCGTACAGGTTTACGCAACTCCGTCATCGTGGATGTCAATATTGGCAACATA
AGCACCTGTAGGATCGTACAGGTTTACGCTTGATTTCACCGCTGGCGTCAATGAGTGCTCATACTGCGTA
AGAGTCTTTAACATAAGCACCTGTAGGATCGTACAGGTTTACGCTAGGCTCCTTTGTCAAAAGTGATCGC
TAACATAAGCACCTGTAGGATCGTACAGGTTTACGCCTTCACGGGATAATGTGTTCTACAACATAAGCAC
CTGTAGGATCGTACAGGTTTACGCGCTTAAGTCAATCCAATGCGTTCAGGTGCAACATAAGCACCTGTAG
GATCGTACAGGTTTACGCAACTCCGTCATCGTGGATGTCAATATTGGCAACATAAGCACCTGTAGGATCG
TACAGGTTTACGCTTGATTTCACCGCTGGCGTCAATTTCCGCTCATACTGCGTAAGAGTCTTTAACATAA
GCACCTGTAGGATCGTACAGGTTTACGCTAGGCTCCTTTGTCAAAAGTGATCGCTAACATAAGCACCTGT
AGGATCGTACAGGTTTACGCCTTCACGGGATAATGTGTTCTACAACATAAGCACCTGTAGGATCGTACAG
GTTTACGCGCTTAAGTCAATCCAATGCGTTCAGGTGCAACATAAGCACCTGTAGGATCGTACAGGTTTAC
GCAACTCCGTCATCGTGGATGTCAATATTGGCAACATAAGCACCTGTAGGATCGTACAGGTTTACGCTTG
ATTTCACCGCTGGCGTCAATGACTGCTCATACTGCGTAAGAGTCTTTAACATAAGCACCTGTAGGATCGT
ACAGGTTTACGCTAGGCTCCTTTGTCAAAAGTGATCGCTAACATAAGCACCTGTAGGATCGTACAGGTTT
ACGCCTTCACGGGATAATGTGTTCTACAACATAAGCACCTGTAGGATCGTACAGGTTTACGCGCTTAAGT
CAATCCAATGCGTTCAGGTGCAACATAAGCACCTGTAGGATCGTACAGGTTTACGCAACTCCGTCATCGT
GGATGTCAATATTGGCAACATAAGCACCTGTAGGATCGTACAGGTTTACGCTTGATTTCACCGCTGGCGT
CAATTACTAGAGGCTCATACTGCGTAAGAGTCTTTAACATAAGCACCTGTAGGATCGTACAGGTTTACGC
TAGGCTCCTTTGTCAAAAGTGATCGCTAACATAAGCACCTGTAGGATCGTACAGGTTTACGCCTTCACGG
GATAATGTGTTCTACAACATAAGCACCTGTAGGATCGTACAGGTTTACGCGCTTAAGTCAATCCAATGCG
TTCAGGTGCAACATAAGCACCTGTAGGATCGTACAGGTTTACGCAACTCCGTCATCGTGGATGTCAATAT
TGGCAACATAAGCACCTGTAGGATCGTACAGGTTTACGCTTGATTTCACCGCTGGCGTCAATGAGTGCTC
ATACTGCGTAAGAGTCTTTAACATAAGCACCTGTAGGATCGTACAGGTTTACGCTAGGCTCCTTTGTCAA
AAGTGATCGCTAACATAAGCACCTGTAGGATCGTACAGGTTTACGCCTTCACGGGATAATGTGTTCTACA
ACATAAGCACCTGTAGGATCGTACAGGTTTACGCGCTTAAGTCAATCCAATGCGTTCAGGTGCAACATAA
GCACCTGTAGGATCGTACAGGTTTACGCAACTCCGTCATCGTGGATGTCAATATTGGCAACATAAGCACC
TGTAGGATCGTACAGGTTTACGCTTGATTTCACCGCTGGCGTCAATTTCCGCTCATACTGCGTAAGAGTC
TTTAACATAAGCACCTGTAGGATCGTACAGGTTTACGCTAGGCTCCTTTGTCAAAAGTGATCGCTAACAT
AAGCACCTGTAGGATCGTACAGGTTTACGCCTTCACGGGATAATGTGTTCTACAACATAAGCACCTGTAG
GATCGTACAGGTTTACGCGCTTAAGTCAATCCAATGCGTTCAGGTGCAACATAAGCACCTGTAGGATCGT
ACAGGTTTACGCAACTCCGTCATCGTGGATGTCAATATTGGCAACATAAGCACCTGTAGGATCGTACAGG
TTTACGCTTGATTTCACCGCTGGCGTCAATGACTGCTCATACTGCGTAAGAGTCTTTAACATAAGCACCT
GTAGGATCGTACAGGTTTACGCTAGGCTCCTTTGTCAAAAGTGATCGCTAACATAAGCACCTGTAGGATC
GTACAGGTTTACGCCTTCACGGGATAATGTGTTCTACAACATAAGCACCTGTAGGATCGTACAGGTTTAC
GCGCTTAAGTCAATCCAATGCGTTCAGGTGCAACATAAGCACCTGTAGGATCGTACAGGTTTACGCAACT
CCGTCATCGTGGATGTCAATATTGGCAACATAAGCACCTGTAGGATCGTACAGGTTTACGCTTGATTTCA
CCGCTGGCGTCAATTACTAGAGGCTCATACTGCGTAAGAGTCTTTAACATAAGCACCTGTAGGATCGTAC
AGGTTTACGCTAGGCTCCTTTGTCAAAAGTGATCGCTAACATAAGCACCTGTAGGATCGTACAGGTTTAC
GCCTTCACGGGATAATGTGTTCTACAACATAAGCACCTGTAGGATCGTACAGGTTTACGCGCTTAAGTCA
ATCCAATGCGTTCAGGTGCAACATAAGCACCTGTAGGATCGTACAGGTTTACGCAACTCCGTCATCGTGG
ATGTCAATATTGGCAACATAAGCACCTGTAGGATCGTACAGGTTTACGCTTGATTTCACCGCTGGCGTCA
ATGAGTGCTCATACTGCGTAAGAGTCTTTAACATAAGCACCTGTAGGATCGTACAGGTTTACGCTAGGCT
CCTTTGTCAAAAGTGATCGCTAACATAAGCACCTGTAGGATCGTACAGGTTTACGCCTTCACGGGATAAT
GTGTTCTACAACATAAGCACCTGTAGGATCGTACAGGTTTACGCGCTTAAGTCAATCCAATGCGTTCAGG
TGCAACATAAGCACCTGTAGGATCGTACAGGTTTACGCAACTCCGTCATCGTGGATGTCAATATTGGCAA
CATAAGCACCTGTAGGATCGTACAGGTTTACGCTTGATTTCACCGCTGGCGTCAATTTCCGCTCATACTG
CGTAAGAGTCTTTAACATAAGCACCTGTAGGATCGTACAGGTTTACGCTAGGCTCCTTTGTCAAAAGTGA
TCGCTAACATAAGCACCTGTAGGATCGTACAGGTTTACGCCTTCACGGGATAATGTGTTCTACAACATAA
GCACCTGTAGGATCGTACAGGTTTACGCGCTTAAGTCAATCCAATGCGTTCAGGTGCAACATAAGCACCT
GTAGGATCGTACAGGTTTACGCAACTCCGTCATCGTGGATGTCAATATTGGCAACATAAGCACCTGTAGG
ATCGTACAGGTTTACGCTTGATTTCACCGCTGGCGTCAATGACTGCTCATACTGCGTAAGAGTCTTTAAC
ATAAGCACCTGTAGGATCGTACAGGTTTACGCTAGGCTCCTTTGTCAAAAGTGATCGCTAACATAAGCAC
CTGTAGGATCGTACAGGTTTACGCCTTCACGGGATAATGTGTTCTACAACATAAGCACCTGTAGGATCGT
ACAGGTTTACGCGCTTAAGTCAATCCAATGCGTTCAGGTGCAACATAAGCACCTGTAGGATCGTACAGGT
TTACGCAACTCCGTCATCGTGGATGTCAATATTGGCAACATAAGCACCTGTAGGATCGTACAGGTTTACG
CTTGATTTCACCGCTGGCGTCAATTACTAGAGATCGATTTTAGAGCTGCCGCCTCCACACCGCTCGTCAC
ATCCTGTGATCCACTCTTCATCCCGCTACGTAACACCTCTGTACTCAGCTTATCTCGGGCCTCCACACCG
CTCGTCACATCCTGTGATCCACTCTTCATCCCGCTACGTAACACCTCTCTTAGGTGTCCCTAGAATGAGT
ATCGATTTTAGAGCTGCCGCCTCCACACCGCTCGTCACATCCTGTGATCCACTCTTCATCCCGCTACGTA
ACACCTCTGTACTCAGCTTATCTCGGGCCTCCACACCGCTCGTCACATCCTGTGATCCACTCTTCATCCC
GCTACGTAACACCTCTCTTAGGTGTCCCTAGAATTTCCATCGATTTTAGAGCTGCCGCCTCCACACCGCT
CGTCACATCCTGTGATCCACTCTTCATCCCGCTACGTAACACCTCTGTACTCAGCTTATCTCGGGCCTCC
ACACCGCTCGTCACATCCTGTGATCCACTCTTCATCCCGCTACGTAACACCTCTCTTAGGTGTCCCTAGA
ATGACTATCGATTTTAGAGCTGCCGCCTCCACACCGCTCGTCACATCCTGTGATCCACTCTTCATCCCGC
TACGTAACACCTCTGTACTCAGCTTATCTCGGGCCTCCACACCGCTCGTCACATCCTGTGATCCACTCTT
CATCCCGCTACGTAACACCTCTCTTAGGTGTCCCTAGAATTGATATCGATTTTAGAGCTGCCGCCTCCAC
ACCGCTCGTCACATCCTGTGATCCACTCTTCATCCCGCTACGTAACACCTCTGTACTCAGCTTATCTCGG
GCCTCCACACCGCTCGTCACATCCTGTGATCCACTCTTCATCCCGCTACGTAACACCTCTCTTAGGTGTC
CCTAGAATTACTAGAGATCGATTTTAGAGCTGCCGCCTCCACACCGCTCGTCACATCCTGTGATCCACTC
TTCATCCCGCTACGTAACACCTCTGTACTCAGCTTATCTCGGGCCTCCACACCGCTCGTCACATCCTGTG
ATCCACTCTTCATCCCGCTACGTAACACCTCTCTTAGGTGTCCCTAGAATGAGTATCGATTTTAGAGCTG
CCGCCTCCACACCGCTCGTCACATCCTGTGATCCACTCTTCATCCCGCTACGTAACACCTCTGTACTCAG
CTTATCTCGGGCCTCCACACCGCTCGTCACATCCTGTGATCCACTCTTCATCCCGCTACGTAACACCTCT
CTTAGGTGTCCCTAGAATTTCCATCGATTTTAGAGCTGCCGCCTCCACACCGCTCGTCACATCCTGTGAT
CCACTCTTCATCCCGCTACGTAACACCTCTGTACTCAGCTTATCTCGGGCCTCCACACCGCTCGTCACAT
CCTGTGATCCACTCTTCATCCCGCTACGTAACACCTCTCTTAGGTGTCCCTAGAATGACTATCGATTTTA
GAGCTGCCGCCTCCACACCGCTCGTCACATCCTGTGATCCACTCTTCATCCCGCTACGTAACACCTCTGT
ACTCAGCTTATCTCGGGCCTCCACACCGCTCGTCACATCCTGTGATCCACTCTTCATCCCGCTACGTAAC
ACCTCTCTTAGGTGTCCCTAGAATTGATATCGATTTTAGAGCTGCCGCCTCCACACCGCTCGTCACATCC
TGTGATCCACTCTTCATCCCGCTACGTAACACCTCTGTACTCAGCTTATCTCGGGCCTCCACACCGCTCG
TCACATCCTGTGATCCACTCTTCATCCCGCTACGTAACACCTCTCTTAGGTGTCCCTAGAATTACTAGAG
ATCGATTTTAGAGCTGCCGCCTCCACACCGCTCGTCACATCCTGTGATCCACTCTTCATCCCGCTACGTA
ACACCTCTGTACTCAGCTTATCTCGGGCCTCCACACCGCTCGTCACATCCTGTGATCCACTCTTCATCCC
GCTACGTAACACCTCTCTTAGGTGTCCCTAGAATGAGTATCGATTTTAGAGCTGCCGCCTCCACACCGCT
CGTCACATCCTGTGATCCACTCTTCATCCCGCTACGTAACACCTCTGTACTCAGCTTATCTCGGGCCTCC
ACACCGCTCGTCACATCCTGTGATCCACTCTTCATCCCGCTACGTAACACCTCTCTTAGGTGTCCCTAGA
ATTTCCATCGATTTTAGAGCTGCCGCCTCCACACCGCTCGTCACATCCTGTGATCCACTCTTCATCCCGC
TACGTAACACCTCTGTACTCAGCTTATCTCGGGCCTCCACACCGCTCGTCACATCCTGTGATCCACTCTT
CATCCCGCTACGTAACACCTCTCTTAGGTGTCCCTAGAATGACTATCGATTTTAGAGCTGCCGCCTCCAC
ACCGCTCGTCACATCCTGTGATCCACTCTTCATCCCGCTACGTAACACCTCTGTACTCAGCTTATCTCGG
GCCTCCACACCGCTCGTCACATCCTGTGATCCACTCTTCATCCCGCTACGTAACACCTCTCTTAGGTGTC
CCTAGAATTGATATCGATTTTAGAGCTGCCGCCTCCACACCGCTCGTCACATCCTGTGATCCACTCTTCA
TCCCGCTACGTAACACCTCTGTACTCAGCTTATCTCGGGCCTCCACACCGCTCGTCACATCCTGTGATCC
ACTCTTCATCCCGCTACGTAACACCTCTCTTAGGTGTCCCTAGAATTACTAGAGATCGATTTTAGAGCTG
CCGCCTCCACACCGCTCGTCACATCCTGTGATCCACTCTTCATCCCGCTACGTAACACCTCTGTACTCAG
CTTATCTCGGGCCTCCACACCGCTCGTCACATCCTGTGATCCACTCTTCATCCCGCTACGTAACACCTCT
CTTAGGTGTCCCTAGAATGAGTATCGATTTTAGAGCTGCCGCCTCCACACCGCTCGTCACATCCTGTGAT
CCACTCTTCATCCCGCTACGTAACACCTCTGTACTCAGCTTATCTCGGGCCTCCACACCGCTCGTCACAT
CCTGTGATCCACTCTTCATCCCGCTACGTAACACCTCTCTTAGGTGTCCCTAGAATTTCCATCGATTTTA
GAGCTGCCGCCTCCACACCGCTCGTCACATCCTGTGATCCACTCTTCATCCCGCTACGTAACACCTCTGT
ACTCAGCTTATCTCGGGCCTCCACACCGCTCGTCACATCCTGTGATCCACTCTTCATCCCGCTACGTAAC
ACCTCTCTTAGGTGTCCCTAGAATGACTATCGATTTTAGAGCTGCCGCCTCCACACCGCTCGTCACATCC
TGTGATCCACTCTTCATCCCGCTACGTAACACCTCTGTACTCAGCTTATCTCGGGCCTCCACACCGCTCG
TCACATCCTGTGATCCACTCTTCATCCCGCTACGTAACACCTCTCTTAGGTGTCCCTAGAATTGATATCG
ATTTTAGAGCTGCCGCCTCCACACCGCTCGTCACATCCTGTGATCCACTCTTCATCCCGCTACGTAACAC
CTCTGTACTCAGCTTATCTCGGGCCTCCACACCGCTCGTCACATCCTGTGATCCACTCTTCATCCCGCTA
CGTAACACCTCTCTTAGGTGTCCCTAGAATTACTAGAGCCAGGCATCAAATAAAACGAAAGGCTCAGTCG
AAAGACTGGGCCTTTCGTTTTATCTGTTGTTTGTCGGTGAACGCTCTCTACTAGAGTCACACTGGCTCAC
CTTCGGGTGGGCCTTTCTGCGTTTATATACTAGTAGCGGCCGCTGCA
Features (pLannotate 1.2.2; 10 found; start..end, strand, type, name):
    141..956     -  CDS            KanR: aminoglycoside phosphotransferase; aph(3')-Ia; confers resistance to kanamycin in bacteria or G418 (Geneticin®) in eukaryotes
   1283..1309    +  misc_feature   bom (fragment): basis of mobility region from pBR322
   1408..1463    -  rep_origin     RSF ori (fragment): Plasmids containing the RSF 1030 origin of replication can be propagated in E. coli cells that contain additional plasmids with compatible origins.
   1551..2095    -  rep_origin     p15A ori: Plasmids containing the medium-copy-number p15A origin of replication can be propagated in E. coli cells that contain a second plasmid with the ColE1 origin.
   2261..2506    -  CDS            bla(M) (fragment): β-lactamase lacking the signal sequence; bla(M); allows cytosolic expression of β-lactamase
   2585..2628    -  terminator     bacterial terminator: putative bacterial transcription terminator
   2631..2652    +  misc_feature   BioBrick prefix: BioBrick prefix for parts that do not start with "ATG"
  11597..11668   +  terminator     rrnB T1 terminator: transcription terminator T1 from the E. coli rrnB gene
  11684..11711   +  terminator     T7Te terminator: phage T7 early transcription terminator
  11718..1       +  misc_feature   BioBrick suffix (across the origin): universal suffix for all parts
