[The description below was written by a language model from this plasmid's Addgene catalogue record and pLannotate feature annotations shown in this document.]
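Description:
PXWS80LBS40Pecf11 is a synthetic-biology plasmid built on the BioBrick backbone pSB3K3, designed for use in E. coli as a protein-binding "DNA sponge". It replicates from the p15A origin, which gives low-to-medium copy number and is compatible with ColE1-type plasmids in the same cell. Selection is by kanamycin through the aph(3')-Ia resistance gene. The annotation also picks up short fragments resembling bom, the RSF origin and β-lactamase. These are partial matches in the backbone rather than functional elements.

The payload is a roughly 9 kb synthetic insert cloned between the EcoRI and PstI sites, sitting between the BioBrick prefix and suffix. According to the record it consists of 80 tandem repeats of LBS followed by 40 repeats of the Pecf11 promoter, and it ends in a terminator region annotated as rrnB T1 plus T7Te. The repeat array itself is not annotated in the feature table, which leaves the long stretch between the prefix and the terminators blank. The record does not spell out what LBS stands for. The purpose line calls the construct an "LBS-tetO hybrid sponge", while the insert name and the rest of that line specify Pecf11 repeats, so this inconsistency lies in the record itself.

Arrays of this kind act as decoy binding sites that titrate DNA-binding regulators away from their functional targets. For Pecf11 the regulator would presumably be its cognate ECF sigma factor. This matches the associated work on tuning gene expression and mitigating protein toxicity. The depositor notes that the highly repetitive insert may be prone to recombination.
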