Addgene plasmid #160848: PXWS80LBS40Pecf11
Purpose: LBS-tetO hybrid sponge with 80 repeats of LBS and 40 repeat of Pecf11
Depositing lab: Baojun Wang. Depositing organization: University of Edinburgh. Publication: Synthetic protein-binding DNA sponge as a tool to tune gene expression and mitigate protein toxicity. Wan X, Pinto F, Yu L, Wang B. Nat Commun. 2020 Nov 24;11(1):5961. doi: 10.1038/s41467-020-19552-9. PubMed 33235249.
Backbone
  Vector backbone: pSB3K3
  Backbone size w/o insert (bp): 2672
  Vector type: Synthetic Biology
Growth in bacteria
  Bacterial resistance: Kanamycin, 50 μg/mL
  Growth temperature: 30°C
  Growth strain: NEB Stable
  Copy number: Low Copy
Gene/Insert
  Gene/Insert name: (80 X LBS)-(40 X Pecf11)-t
  Species: Synthetic
  Insert size (bp): 9065
  Promoter: Pecf11
  Cloning method: Restriction Enzyme; 5′ cloning site EcoRI (not destroyed); 3′ cloning site PstI (not destroyed)
  Sequencing primers: 5′ TGCCACCTGACGTCTAAGAA; 3′ ATTACCGCCTTTGAGTGAGC
Terms and licenses: Academic/Nonprofit Terms; Industry Terms: Not Available to Industry
Depositor comments: This plasmid may be prone to recombination. It is recommended to screen multiple DNA preparations from cultures started from single colonies.
How to cite: PXWS80LBS40Pecf11 was a gift from Baojun Wang (Addgene plasmid # 160848 ; http://n2t.net/addgene:160848 ; RRID:Addgene_160848)
