>Addgene plasmid #160848 | PXWS80LBS40Pecf11 | depositor partial sequence | sequence record 311349 | (80 X LBS)-(40 X Pecf11)-t
GCTCATACTGCGTAAGAGTCTTTAACATAAGCACCTGTAGGATCGTACAGGTTTACGCTAGGCTCCTTTG
TCAAAAGTGATCGCTAACATAAGCACCTGTAGGATCGTACAGGTTTACGCCTTCACGGGATAATGTGTTC
TACAACATAAGCACCTGTAGGATCGTACAGGTTTACGCGCTTAAGTCAATCCAATGCGTTCAGGTGCAAC
ATAAGCACCTGTAGGATCGTACAGGTTTACGCAACTCCGTCATCGTGGATGTCAATATTGGCAACATAAG
CACCTGTAGGATCGTACAGGTTTACGCTTGATTTCACCGCTGGCGTCAATGAGTGCTCATACTGCGTAAG
AGTCTTTAACATAAGCACCTGTAGGATCGTACAGGTTTACGCTAGGCTCCTTTGTCAAAAGTGATCGCTA
ACATAAGCACCTGTAGGATCGTACAGGTTTACGCCTTCACGGGATAATGTGTTCTACAACATAAGCACCT
GTAGGATCGTACAGGTTTACGCGCTTAAGTCAATCCAATGCGTTCAGGTGCAACATAAGCACCTGTAGGA
TCGTACAGGTTTACGCAACTCCGTCATCGTGGATGTCAATATTGGCAACATAAGCACCTGTAGGATCGTA
CAGGTTTACGCTTGATTTCACCGCTGGCGTCAATTTCCGCTCATACTGCGTAAGAGTCTTTAACATAAGC
ACCTGTAGGATCGTACAGGTTTACGCTAGGCTCCTTTGTCAAAAGTGATCGCTAACATAAGCACCTGTAG
GATCGTACAGGTTTACGCCTTCACGGGATAATGTGTTCTACAACATAAGCACCTGTAGGATCGTACAGGT
TTACGCGCTTAAGTCAATCCAATGCGTTCAGGTGCAACATAAGCACCTGTAGGATCGTACAGGTTTACGC
AACTCCGTCATCGTGGATGTCAATATTGGCAACATAAGCACCTGTAGGATCGTACAGGTTTACGCTTGAT
TTCACCGCTGGCGTCAATGACTGCTCATACTGCGTAAGAGTCTTTAACATAAGCACCTGTAGGATCGTAC
AGGTTTACGCTAGGCTCCTTTGTCAAAAGTGATCGCTAACATAAGCACCTGTAGGATCGTACAGGTTTAC
GCCTTCACGGGATAATGTGTTCTACAACATAAGCACCTGTAGGATCGTACAGGTTTACGCGCTTAAGTCA
ATCCAATGCGTTCAGGTGCAACATAAGCACCTGTAGGATCGTACAGGTTTACGCAACTCCGTCATCGTGG
ATGTCAATATTGGCAACATAAGCACCTGTAGGATCGTACAGGTTTACGCTTGATTTCACCGCTGGCGTCA
ATTACTAGAGGCTCATACTGCGTAAGAGTCTTTAACATAAGCACCTGTAGGATCGTACAGGTTTACGCTA
GGCTCCTTTGTCAAAAGTGATCGCTAACATAAGCACCTGTAGGATCGTACAGGTTTACGCCTTCACGGGA
TAATGTGTTCTACAACATAAGCACCTGTAGGATCGTACAGGTTTACGCGCTTAAGTCAATCCAATGCGTT
CAGGTGCAACATAAGCACCTGTAGGATCGTACAGGTTTACGCAACTCCGTCATCGTGGATGTCAATATTG
GCAACATAAGCACCTGTAGGATCGTACAGGTTTACGCTTGATTTCACCGCTGGCGTCAATGAGTGCTCAT
ACTGCGTAAGAGTCTTTAACATAAGCACCTGTAGGATCGTACAGGTTTACGCTAGGCTCCTTTGTCAAAA
GTGATCGCTAACATAAGCACCTGTAGGATCGTACAGGTTTACGCCTTCACGGGATAATGTGTTCTACAAC
ATAAGCACCTGTAGGATCGTACAGGTTTACGCGCTTAAGTCAATCCAATGCGTTCAGGTGCAACATAAGC
ACCTGTAGGATCGTACAGGTTTACGCAACTCCGTCATCGTGGATGTCAATATTGGCAACATAAGCACCTG
TAGGATCGTACAGGTTTACGCTTGATTTCACCGCTGGCGTCAATTTCCGCTCATACTGCGTAAGAGTCTT
TAACATAAGCACCTGTAGGATCGTACAGGTTTACGCTAGGCTCCTTTGTCAAAAGTGATCGCTAACATAA
GCACCTGTAGGATCGTACAGGTTTACGCCTTCACGGGATAATGTGTTCTACAACATAAGCACCTGTAGGA
TCGTACAGGTTTACGCGCTTAAGTCAATCCAATGCGTTCAGGTGCAACATAAGCACCTGTAGGATCGTAC
AGGTTTACGCAACTCCGTCATCGTGGATGTCAATATTGGCAACATAAGCACCTGTAGGATCGTACAGGTT
TACGCTTGATTTCACCGCTGGCGTCAATGACTGCTCATACTGCGTAAGAGTCTTTAACATAAGCACCTGT
AGGATCGTACAGGTTTACGCTAGGCTCCTTTGTCAAAAGTGATCGCTAACATAAGCACCTGTAGGATCGT
ACAGGTTTACGCCTTCACGGGATAATGTGTTCTACAACATAAGCACCTGTAGGATCGTACAGGTTTACGC
GCTTAAGTCAATCCAATGCGTTCAGGTGCAACATAAGCACCTGTAGGATCGTACAGGTTTACGCAACTCC
GTCATCGTGGATGTCAATATTGGCAACATAAGCACCTGTAGGATCGTACAGGTTTACGCTTGATTTCACC
GCTGGCGTCAATTACTAGAGGCTCATACTGCGTAAGAGTCTTTAACATAAGCACCTGTAGGATCGTACAG
GTTTACGCTAGGCTCCTTTGTCAAAAGTGATCGCTAACATAAGCACCTGTAGGATCGTACAGGTTTACGC
CTTCACGGGATAATGTGTTCTACAACATAAGCACCTGTAGGATCGTACAGGTTTACGCGCTTAAGTCAAT
CCAATGCGTTCAGGTGCAACATAAGCACCTGTAGGATCGTACAGGTTTACGCAACTCCGTCATCGTGGAT
GTCAATATTGGCAACATAAGCACCTGTAGGATCGTACAGGTTTACGCTTGATTTCACCGCTGGCGTCAAT
GAGTGCTCATACTGCGTAAGAGTCTTTAACATAAGCACCTGTAGGATCGTACAGGTTTACGCTAGGCTCC
TTTGTCAAAAGTGATCGCTAACATAAGCACCTGTAGGATCGTACAGGTTTACGCCTTCACGGGATAATGT
GTTCTACAACATAAGCACCTGTAGGATCGTACAGGTTTACGCGCTTAAGTCAATCCAATGCGTTCAGGTG
CAACATAAGCACCTGTAGGATCGTACAGGTTTACGCAACTCCGTCATCGTGGATGTCAATATTGGCAACA
TAAGCACCTGTAGGATCGTACAGGTTTACGCTTGATTTCACCGCTGGCGTCAATTTCCGCTCATACTGCG
TAAGAGTCTTTAACATAAGCACCTGTAGGATCGTACAGGTTTACGCTAGGCTCCTTTGTCAAAAGTGATC
GCTAACATAAGCACCTGTAGGATCGTACAGGTTTACGCCTTCACGGGATAATGTGTTCTACAACATAAGC
ACCTGTAGGATCGTACAGGTTTACGCGCTTAAGTCAATCCAATGCGTTCAGGTGCAACATAAGCACCTGT
AGGATCGTACAGGTTTACGCAACTCCGTCATCGTGGATGTCAATATTGGCAACATAAGCACCTGTAGGAT
CGTACAGGTTTACGCTTGATTTCACCGCTGGCGTCAATGACTGCTCATACTGCGTAAGAGTCTTTAACAT
AAGCACCTGTAGGATCGTACAGGTTTACGCTAGGCTCCTTTGTCAAAAGTGATCGCTAACATAAGCACCT
GTAGGATCGTACAGGTTTACGCCTTCACGGGATAATGTGTTCTACAACATAAGCACCTGTAGGATCGTAC
AGGTTTACGCGCTTAAGTCAATCCAATGCGTTCAGGTGCAACATAAGCACCTGTAGGATCGTACAGGTTT
ACGCAACTCCGTCATCGTGGATGTCAATATTGGCAACATAAGCACCTGTAGGATCGTACAGGTTTACGCT
TGATTTCACCGCTGGCGTCAATTACTAGAGGCTCATACTGCGTAAGAGTCTTTAACATAAGCACCTGTAG
GATCGTACAGGTTTACGCTAGGCTCCTTTGTCAAAAGTGATCGCTAACATAAGCACCTGTAGGATCGTAC
AGGTTTACGCCTTCACGGGATAATGTGTTCTACAACATAAGCACCTGTAGGATCGTACAGGTTTACGCGC
TTAAGTCAATCCAATGCGTTCAGGTGCAACATAAGCACCTGTAGGATCGTACAGGTTTACGCAACTCCGT
CATCGTGGATGTCAATATTGGCAACATAAGCACCTGTAGGATCGTACAGGTTTACGCTTGATTTCACCGC
TGGCGTCAATGAGTGCTCATACTGCGTAAGAGTCTTTAACATAAGCACCTGTAGGATCGTACAGGTTTAC
GCTAGGCTCCTTTGTCAAAAGTGATCGCTAACATAAGCACCTGTAGGATCGTACAGGTTTACGCCTTCAC
GGGATAATGTGTTCTACAACATAAGCACCTGTAGGATCGTACAGGTTTACGCGCTTAAGTCAATCCAATG
CGTTCAGGTGCAACATAAGCACCTGTAGGATCGTACAGGTTTACGCAACTCCGTCATCGTGGATGTCAAT
ATTGGCAACATAAGCACCTGTAGGATCGTACAGGTTTACGCTTGATTTCACCGCTGGCGTCAATTTCCGC
TCATACTGCGTAAGAGTCTTTAACATAAGCACCTGTAGGATCGTACAGGTTTACGCTAGGCTCCTTTGTC
AAAAGTGATCGCTAACATAAGCACCTGTAGGATCGTACAGGTTTACGCCTTCACGGGATAATGTGTTCTA
CAACATAAGCACCTGTAGGATCGTACAGGTTTACGCGCTTAAGTCAATCCAATGCGTTCAGGTGCAACAT
AAGCACCTGTAGGATCGTACAGGTTTACGCAACTCCGTCATCGTGGATGTCAATATTGGCAACATAAGCA
CCTGTAGGATCGTACAGGTTTACGCTTGATTTCACCGCTGGCGTCAATGACTGCTCATACTGCGTAAGAG
TCTTTAACATAAGCACCTGTAGGATCGTACAGGTTTACGCTAGGCTCCTTTGTCAAAAGTGATCGCTAAC
ATAAGCACCTGTAGGATCGTACAGGTTTACGCCTTCACGGGATAATGTGTTCTACAACATAAGCACCTGT
AGGATCGTACAGGTTTACGCGCTTAAGTCAATCCAATGCGTTCAGGTGCAACATAAGCACCTGTAGGATC
GTACAGGTTTACGCAACTCCGTCATCGTGGATGTCAATATTGGCAACATAAGCACCTGTAGGATCGTACA
GGTTTACGCTTGATTTCACCGCTGGCGTCAATTACTAGAGATCGATTTTAGAGCTGCCGCCTCCACACCG
CTCGTCACATCCTGTGATCCACTCTTCATCCCGCTACGTAACACCTCTGTACTCAGCTTATCTCGGGCCT
CCACACCGCTCGTCACATCCTGTGATCCACTCTTCATCCCGCTACGTAACACCTCTCTTAGGTGTCCCTA
GAATGAGTATCGATTTTAGAGCTGCCGCCTCCACACCGCTCGTCACATCCTGTGATCCACTCTTCATCCC
GCTACGTAACACCTCTGTACTCAGCTTATCTCGGGCCTCCACACCGCTCGTCACATCCTGTGATCCACTC
TTCATCCCGCTACGTAACACCTCTCTTAGGTGTCCCTAGAATTTCCATCGATTTTAGAGCTGCCGCCTCC
ACACCGCTCGTCACATCCTGTGATCCACTCTTCATCCCGCTACGTAACACCTCTGTACTCAGCTTATCTC
GGGCCTCCACACCGCTCGTCACATCCTGTGATCCACTCTTCATCCCGCTACGTAACACCTCTCTTAGGTG
TCCCTAGAATGACTATCGATTTTAGAGCTGCCGCCTCCACACCGCTCGTCACATCCTGTGATCCACTCTT
CATCCCGCTACGTAACACCTCTGTACTCAGCTTATCTCGGGCCTCCACACCGCTCGTCACATCCTGTGAT
CCACTCTTCATCCCGCTACGTAACACCTCTCTTAGGTGTCCCTAGAATTGATATCGATTTTAGAGCTGCC
GCCTCCACACCGCTCGTCACATCCTGTGATCCACTCTTCATCCCGCTACGTAACACCTCTGTACTCAGCT
TATCTCGGGCCTCCACACCGCTCGTCACATCCTGTGATCCACTCTTCATCCCGCTACGTAACACCTCTCT
TAGGTGTCCCTAGAATTACTAGAGATCGATTTTAGAGCTGCCGCCTCCACACCGCTCGTCACATCCTGTG
ATCCACTCTTCATCCCGCTACGTAACACCTCTGTACTCAGCTTATCTCGGGCCTCCACACCGCTCGTCAC
ATCCTGTGATCCACTCTTCATCCCGCTACGTAACACCTCTCTTAGGTGTCCCTAGAATGAGTATCGATTT
TAGAGCTGCCGCCTCCACACCGCTCGTCACATCCTGTGATCCACTCTTCATCCCGCTACGTAACACCTCT
GTACTCAGCTTATCTCGGGCCTCCACACCGCTCGTCACATCCTGTGATCCACTCTTCATCCCGCTACGTA
ACACCTCTCTTAGGTGTCCCTAGAATTTCCATCGATTTTAGAGCTGCCGCCTCCACACCGCTCGTCACAT
CCTGTGATCCACTCTTCATCCCGCTACGTAACACCTCTGTACTCAGCTTATCTCGGGCCTCCACACCGCT
CGTCACATCCTGTGATCCACTCTTCATCCCGCTACGTAACACCTCTCTTAGGTGTCCCTAGAATGACTAT
CGATTTTAGAGCTGCCGCCTCCACACCGCTCGTCACATCCTGTGATCCACTCTTCATCCCGCTACGTAAC
ACCTCTGTACTCAGCTTATCTCGGGCCTCCACACCGCTCGTCACATCCTGTGATCCACTCTTCATCCCGC
TACGTAACACCTCTCTTAGGTGTCCCTAGAATTGATATCGATTTTAGAGCTGCCGCCTCCACACCGCTCG
TCACATCCTGTGATCCACTCTTCATCCCGCTACGTAACACCTCTGTACTCAGCTTATCTCGGGCCTCCAC
ACCGCTCGTCACATCCTGTGATCCACTCTTCATCCCGCTACGTAACACCTCTCTTAGGTGTCCCTAGAAT
TACTAGAGATCGATTTTAGAGCTGCCGCCTCCACACCGCTCGTCACATCCTGTGATCCACTCTTCATCCC
GCTACGTAACACCTCTGTACTCAGCTTATCTCGGGCCTCCACACCGCTCGTCACATCCTGTGATCCACTC
TTCATCCCGCTACGTAACACCTCTCTTAGGTGTCCCTAGAATGAGTATCGATTTTAGAGCTGCCGCCTCC
ACACCGCTCGTCACATCCTGTGATCCACTCTTCATCCCGCTACGTAACACCTCTGTACTCAGCTTATCTC
GGGCCTCCACACCGCTCGTCACATCCTGTGATCCACTCTTCATCCCGCTACGTAACACCTCTCTTAGGTG
TCCCTAGAATTTCCATCGATTTTAGAGCTGCCGCCTCCACACCGCTCGTCACATCCTGTGATCCACTCTT
CATCCCGCTACGTAACACCTCTGTACTCAGCTTATCTCGGGCCTCCACACCGCTCGTCACATCCTGTGAT
CCACTCTTCATCCCGCTACGTAACACCTCTCTTAGGTGTCCCTAGAATGACTATCGATTTTAGAGCTGCC
GCCTCCACACCGCTCGTCACATCCTGTGATCCACTCTTCATCCCGCTACGTAACACCTCTGTACTCAGCT
TATCTCGGGCCTCCACACCGCTCGTCACATCCTGTGATCCACTCTTCATCCCGCTACGTAACACCTCTCT
TAGGTGTCCCTAGAATTGATATCGATTTTAGAGCTGCCGCCTCCACACCGCTCGTCACATCCTGTGATCC
ACTCTTCATCCCGCTACGTAACACCTCTGTACTCAGCTTATCTCGGGCCTCCACACCGCTCGTCACATCC
TGTGATCCACTCTTCATCCCGCTACGTAACACCTCTCTTAGGTGTCCCTAGAATTACTAGAGATCGATTT
TAGAGCTGCCGCCTCCACACCGCTCGTCACATCCTGTGATCCACTCTTCATCCCGCTACGTAACACCTCT
GTACTCAGCTTATCTCGGGCCTCCACACCGCTCGTCACATCCTGTGATCCACTCTTCATCCCGCTACGTA
ACACCTCTCTTAGGTGTCCCTAGAATGAGTATCGATTTTAGAGCTGCCGCCTCCACACCGCTCGTCACAT
CCTGTGATCCACTCTTCATCCCGCTACGTAACACCTCTGTACTCAGCTTATCTCGGGCCTCCACACCGCT
CGTCACATCCTGTGATCCACTCTTCATCCCGCTACGTAACACCTCTCTTAGGTGTCCCTAGAATTTCCAT
CGATTTTAGAGCTGCCGCCTCCACACCGCTCGTCACATCCTGTGATCCACTCTTCATCCCGCTACGTAAC
ACCTCTGTACTCAGCTTATCTCGGGCCTCCACACCGCTCGTCACATCCTGTGATCCACTCTTCATCCCGC
TACGTAACACCTCTCTTAGGTGTCCCTAGAATGACTATCGATTTTAGAGCTGCCGCCTCCACACCGCTCG
TCACATCCTGTGATCCACTCTTCATCCCGCTACGTAACACCTCTGTACTCAGCTTATCTCGGGCCTCCAC
ACCGCTCGTCACATCCTGTGATCCACTCTTCATCCCGCTACGTAACACCTCTCTTAGGTGTCCCTAGAAT
TGATATCGATTTTAGAGCTGCCGCCTCCACACCGCTCGTCACATCCTGTGATCCACTCTTCATCCCGCTA
CGTAACACCTCTGTACTCAGCTTATCTCGGGCCTCCACACCGCTCGTCACATCCTGTGATCCACTCTTCA
TCCCGCTACGTAACACCTCTCTTAGGTGTCCCTAGAATTACTAGAGCCAGGCATCAAATAAAACGAAAGG
CTCAGTCGAAAGACTGGGCCTTTCGTTTTATCTGTTGTTTGTCGGTGAACGCTCTCTACTAGAGTCACAC
TGGCTCACCTTCGGGTGGGCCTTTCTGCGTTTATA
